Addgene plasmid #190814: pJEC726
Purpose: CRISPRi backbone plasmid harboring BbsI sites for easy cloning of sgRNA targeting regions via Golden gate.
Depositing lab: James Chappell. Depositing organization: Rice University. Publication: Activating natural product synthesis using CRISPR interference and activation systems in Streptomyces. Ameruoso A, Villegas Kcam MC, Cohen KP, Chappell J. Nucleic Acids Res. 2022 Jul 22;50(13):7751-7760. doi: 10.1093/nar/gkac556. PubMed 35801861.
Backbone
  Vector backbone: pCRISPomyces-2
  Backbone manufacturer: Addgene
  Backbone size w/o insert (bp): 6573
  Total vector size (bp): 10680
  Modifications to backbone: Promoter driving dCas9 changed from rpsL(XC) to SP30. Immediately downstream of SP30, RiboJ and synthetic RBS R09 were added. Cas9 was mutated to dCas9.
  Vector type: CRISPR, Synthetic Biology
Growth in bacteria
  Bacterial resistance: Apramycin, 25 μg/mL
  Growth temperature: 37°C
  Growth strain: DH5alpha
  Copy number: High Copy
Gene/Insert
  Gene/Insert name: dCas9
  Species: Synthetic
  Mutation: S. pyogenes dCas9 codon optimized for Streptomyces expression. The D10A and H840A mutations were introduced to convert Cas9 to dCas9.
  Promoter: SP30
  Cloning method: Unknown
  Sequencing primers: 5′ ccttattcgcacctggcgg
Terms and licenses: Academic/Nonprofit Terms; Industry Terms: Not Available to Industry
How to cite: pJEC726 was a gift from James Chappell (Addgene plasmid # 190814 ; http://n2t.net/addgene:190814 ; RRID:Addgene_190814)
