[The description below was written by a language model from this plasmid's Addgene catalogue record and pLannotate feature annotations shown in this document.]
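Description:
pJEC726 is a CRISPR interference backbone for Streptomyces, derived from the E. coli–Streptomyces shuttle vector pCRISPomyces-2 and totalling about 10.7 kb. It is maintained at high copy in E. coli through a ColE1/pUC-type origin, while the pSG5 replication initiator gene supplies replication in Streptomyces. An incP oriT with an adjacent traJ fragment allows mobilisation by conjugation from E. coli into the actinomycete host. The aac(3)IV gene confers apramycin resistance, the marker recorded for bacterial selection.

The payload is a Streptococcus pyogenes Cas9 coding sequence, codon optimised for Streptomyces and carrying the D10A and H840A substitutions that abolish nuclease activity. The resulting dCas9 binds DNA and blocks transcription rather than cutting. Relative to the parent vector, the rpsL(XC) promoter was replaced with the synthetic SP30 promoter, followed by the RiboJ insulator and the synthetic ribosome binding site R09. RiboJ is a self-cleaving ribozyme, which is probably what the annotated sTRSV hammerhead ribozyme just upstream of the gene represents. It trims the 5′ leader so that expression is less dependent on promoter context. An fd terminator fragment follows the coding sequence.

Downstream sits the guide cassette. A lacZα fragment with lac promoter and operator elements lies immediately upstream of the S. pyogenes gRNA scaffold and a lambda t0 terminator. According to the record, BbsI sites permit Golden Gate insertion of sgRNA targeting regions; the lacZα segment presumably serves as the replaceable stuffer, although the record does not say so. The promoter driving the sgRNA is not annotated. The plasmid serves as an entry vector for building targeted gene-repression constructs, and the associated study used CRISPRi and CRISPRa to activate natural product synthesis in Streptomyces.
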