Features (pLannotate 1.2.2; 18 found; start..end, strand, type, name):
     81..1523    -  CDS            pSG5 Rep: replication initiator protein from the Streptomyces ghanaensis plasmid pSG5; rep
   2690..2799    +  oriT           oriT: incP origin of transfer
   2832..3021    +  CDS            traJ (fragment): oriT-recognizing protein; traJ
   3133..3182    -  misc_RNA       sTRSV HHRz: hammerhead ribozyme from the tobacco ringspot virus satellite RNA (Khvorova et al., 2003)
   3205..7308    +  CDS            cas9: CAS9_STRP1 - Also known as csn1 From Streptococcus pyogenes serotype M1.
   7332..7469    +  CDS            M13 gene VIII (fragment) (sequence withheld): pVIII; VIII; major coat protein
   7476..7510    +  terminator     fd terminator (fragment) (sequence withheld): central terminator from bacteriophage fd (Otsuka and Kunisawa, 1982)
   7632..7787    -  CDS            lacZα (fragment): LacZα fragment of β-galactosidase; lacZ fragment
   7795..7813    +  promoter       T7 promoter: promoter for bacteriophage T7 RNA polymerase
   7822..7845    -  misc_feature   MCS (fragment): pBluescript multiple cloning site
   7861..7879    -  promoter       T3 promoter: promoter for bacteriophage T3 RNA polymerase
   7922..7944    -  protein_bind   lac operator (fragment): The lac repressor binds to the lac operator to inhibit transcription in E. coli. This inhibition can be relieved by adding lactose or isopropyl-β-D-thiogalactopyranoside (IPTG). lac repressor encoded by lacI
   7948..7978    -  promoter       lac promoter: promoter for the E. coli lac operon
   7993..8014    -  protein_bind   CAP binding site: CAP binding activates transcription in the presence of cAMP. E. coli catabolite activator protein
   8057..8132    +  misc_RNA       gRNA scaffold: guide RNA scaffold for the Streptococcus pyogenes CRISPR/Cas9 system
   8154..8188    +  terminator     lambda t0 terminator: minimal transcription terminator from phage lambda (Scholtissek and Grosse, 1987)
   8230..8818    -  rep_origin     ori: high-copy-number ColE1/pMB1/pBR322/pUC origin of replication
   9022..9822    +  CDS            ApmR: aminoglycoside 3-N-acetyltransferase type IV ; aac(3)IV; confers resistance to apramycin (Paget and Davies, 1996)
>Addgene plasmid #190814 | pJEC726 | addgene full sequence | sequence record 373712 | Addgene NGS Result
TCGGCTTTCGCGCCGGGACCGCCATGAGACCGCCACCCGGATGTCCGGGGTGGCGGTCTCATGGCGGTCC
CTCAGCGGCCCTACGCGACCGCTGTGTCGACGCGGAGGCAGTCTCCGGGGTGCTGGCCCCAGGGCTGGAG
TACCGGGGCGAGCTTGCCCTTGCAGCGGCGGCACACGGGCGACGCGGCGCCGGGCGGGGGAGTCTTGACG
TCGACGGTGACCGGCTTCGGCTTCAGGCGCTTCCGAAGGCTGATCGTCGGGCGGATCGCCTCCTTCTTCG
GCTGACGCACTCGGTCGAGCGAAGCGGCCAGCTCCTCCGTGCGGGCCTCGTTGGCCTTCCGGCGCGCCTC
GCGGAAAGCAGCTTCCTCCTCGGACATGACCTCGAACCTCATCTGGTCAGCGTCAAGGTCGCCCGGCGCG
GCCGGCGCTTCCGGGGCGGGCGGGTCCAGGACGTCCTTGCCCCACACCAGGCCCCAGGACTCGACGAGCC
GCCGGACGCCCGGTAGGCCGTACGTCTCGGCGACCTTGATGAGGTCGAGGCGACGTCCGGCGACGCGGGC
GATGTATCGGTACCAGATGTAGGCCGGGATGACCGCGATGGCGACCAGGCCCTCGGTGTCGTCGGTGATC
TCCTCCTCGGTGCGGACGTCCTGCTGGATGCCGAGTTCCTTGATCAGCCGGTTCAGGTTCTGCGACCGGT
AGTGCTTGCGGACCTGGAACACGCCGAACTCGCGCTCGCGGTACTTCTCGACGAACGGGCCGGGCCGACG
AAGCCGCTGCAGCTCGGCGGCCGCCGCGTCGCCCAGGTCGAGCGGTCCCATGCGGTCGTCGCCGCGACCG
GCCTTGAAGTTCTGTCCGGCCAGCTCCAGGCCGATCTTGGCGACGCCGCCCTTGGTCTTGTCGCCGTCCT
TGTAGAGGTAGCGGGCCTGCTTGCCCGCATCGCCGTCAGCGGCGTCCGCGCCGTTGAGTGGGCGCACGTC
GGTGCCGTGGCCCTTGCCCTCACAGGAGCAACCGGGCCGGTCGCACGTCTCGCTGACGGTGTAGCCGCCC
GCGGATTCGACCCCGGCGGCCCAGGCTCCGGCGAGTGCGTCGCGGAACGCGGCCTGGGCGTCCGGGCCGA
GCACCTCGCGGGTGACCCAGAGCGTGTGCCAGTGCAGGTGCCAGCCGGAGCCCCAGCCGAAGGTGTCCTC
GAAGGCCCGCTCGTAGCCGATGATCCCGAAGTCGTCGCGCATCGTGCGCCAGCGGCGGCCGGACGAGCCG
TACGCGCCCTTCCAGCCGTCGTGCAAGACCGCGACCAGGCCGTGCCGCATTCCCTTGCGGACGGTGCCGA
ACGCCATGCGCTCGAAGTGGCGCAACGTGTTCGTGCCAAGGTGCAGCCCGTACCCGGCGTCCGCGAGACC
GTCGGCGGCGAGCTGCACGTTCGAGCCCCGTACGGCCAGGATGCGGCTCATGCACCACGGGCAGGTGTGG
ACGTTGTTGCAGCGGCACGTGTTGCCCCACGTCGCCTCGCCCGGCTTCCACATCAGCTCGGCCGTCCCGG
CAGTGAGCCGGGTCCCGCAGCCCTTGAACGCCTCGTTCAGCGACACCGTCTGGTGCCGGTCCCGCCGGGC
GAACCGCTCGTCGCGCGGGTCCTCCCGCCCGGCTGTCGCGGCACCCTCGTTTGGGGTAGAACCCGTTCCA
GTTACAGCGCTCTGACCTGCAGTGGACGGAGATTTTCCCTTACTACTAAAGCCCGCGTCCGGATTACCCG
CTGTAGTCGTGCTTGCTACGCTGCGTGACTGGTCCGCAATGAGACGCTTTGCGCGCTTTCGGCAGGCGTC
CGAGCAGTAGATTTTGGGGCGCTTCCCGGGGATGTGGACGATCGGGGTGCCGCAGTGGCACTTCGGTCCG
GCGGGGCGCGGTGGTGTCGACGCGCTGTTCTCTCGTACGCTCGTCACAGAGCAAACGTCCTCACTCGGCA
TGCTGCGCCGGTTCGGGGGCGGCGAGCCCGGGAGGCCAATCCCGGGCTCGTGCCATTTCTGGGTCCTGTT
GATCCTGGCATTGGTGTGGCCGTTCATTGCCCCTGCTCGCTCCTGACGCGCCGATAGACGTCCGATACGC
CCGGTGCTGGTGGGATTTGATAGGTCGGAAGAAGCCCCGCCCGGGCCTGGGCGGGGCTTCCTGTGCGTCA
GGACCTCCTCGTCGTGAGCCTCTTCGGCCTATGGACGGAGTGACCTCGTGATCCGTTACAGCCGCGCGCG
CTCGCGTAGAGCGGTCTCATCAGTTCCACGAACGGTCCTCTTCGCAGATCAGGGCGTTGGGGCGGAGTCT
CACCAAGGACTACGTCTGCTGGCGATTTCCGTTACACCCCGGGCGGTGGCCGGCGCACACGCGCGCCCGC
GTTGGGCAGTGCAGAAAGTGCAGAAACCTAGGCGCTGATGGTCCAGGTCCACGGTTCGTCGTCGGCGGCG
GCGCGGGCGGCGGCGTCGGCCAGGGCGCGGGCGAGACCGGCTACGGCGGGCTTGATGCGCCGGTTGCGGG
CGACCTTGAGCAGCTAGTATGCAGGTCGACGGATCTTTTCCGCTGCATAACCCTGCTTCGGGGTCATTAT
AGCGATTTTTTCGGTATATCCATCCTTTTTCGCACGATATACAGGATTTTGCCAAAGGGTTCGTGTAGAC
TTTCCTTGGTGTATCCAACGGCGTCAGCCGGGCAGGATAGGTGAAGTAGGCCCACCCGCGAGCGGGTGTT
CCTTCTTCACTGTCCCTTATTCGCACCTGGCGGTGCTCAACGGGAATCCTGCTCTGCGAGGCTGGCCGGC
TACCGCCGGCGTAACAGATGAGGGCAAGCGGATGGCTGATGAAACCAAGCCAACCAGGAAGGGCAGCCCA
CCTATCAAGGTGTACTGCCTTCCAGACGAACGAAGAGCGATTGAGGAAAAGGCGGCGGCGGCCGGCATGA
GCCTGTCGGCCTACCTGCTGGCCGTCGGCCAGGGCTACAAAATCACGGGCGTCGTGGACTATGAGCACGT
CCGCGAGCTGGACAGCGTGCAGGACTGGGGGAGTTATGTTCACATTCGAACCGTCTCTGCTTTGACATCG
TGTGGCGCTTGGGTGTAAAGTCGTGGCCATTAAACAAAATTATTTGTAGAGGCTGTTTCGTCCTCACGGA
CTCATCAGACCGGAAAGCACATCCGGTGACAGCTAACTACGAAGGGGAGTCAGTATGGACAAGAAGTACA
GCATCGGCCTGGCCATCGGCACCAACAGCGTGGGCTGGGCGGTCATCACCGACGAGTACAAGGTCCCCTC
CAAGAAGTTCAAGGTCCTGGGCAACACCGACCGGCACTCGATCAAGAAGAACCTGATCGGCGCCCTGCTC
TTCGACAGCGGCGAAACCGCCGAGGCGACCCGCCTGAAGCGGACCGCCCGTCGCCGCTACACCCGGCGCA
AGAACCGCATCTGCTACCTGCAGGAGATCTTCTCCAACGAGATGGCCAAGGTCGACGACTCGTTCTTCCA
CCGGCTCGAGGAGAGCTTCCTGGTGGAGGAGGACAAGAAGCACGAGCGCCACCCGATCTTCGGCAACATC
GTCGACGAGGTGGCCTACCACGAGAAGTACCCCACCATCTACCACCTCCGCAAGAAGCTGGTCGACTCGA
CCGACAAGGCGGACCTGCGGCTCATCTACCTGGCCCTCGCGCACATGATCAAGTTCCGCGGCCACTTCCT
CATCGAGGGCGACCTGAACCCGGACAACTCCGACGTCGACAAGCTCTTCATCCAGCTGGTGCAGACCTAC
AACCAGCTGTTCGAGGAGAACCCCATCAACGCCAGCGGCGTCGACGCCAAGGCGATCCTCTCCGCGCGCC
TGAGCAAGTCCCGGCGCCTGGAGAACCTCATCGCCCAGCTGCCGGGCGAGAAGAAGAACGGCCTCTTCGG
CAACCTGATCGCGCTGTCGCTCGGCCTGACCCCCAACTTCAAGAGCAACTTCGACCTGGCCGAGGACGCG
AAGCTCCAGCTGTCCAAGGACACCTACGACGACGACCTGGACAACCTGCTCGCCCAGATCGGCGACCAGT
ACGCGGACCTCTTCCTGGCCGCGAAGAACCTCTCGGACGCCATCCTGCTCAGCGACATCCTGCGGGTCAA
CACCGAGATCACCAAGGCCCCGCTGTCGGCGAGCATGATCAAGCGGTACGACGAGCACCACCAGGACCTG
ACCCTGCTCAAGGCCCTCGTGCGCCAGCAGCTGCCCGAGAAGTACAAGGAGATCTTCTTCGACCAGTCCA
AGAACGGCTACGCCGGCTACATCGACGGCGGCGCGTCGCAGGAGGAGTTCTACAAGTTCATCAAGCCGAT
CCTGGAGAAGATGGACGGCACCGAGGAGCTGCTCGTCAAGCTGAACCGCGAGGACCTGCTCCGCAAGCAG
CGGACCTTCGACAACGGCTCCATCCCGCACCAGATCCACCTGGGCGAGCTCCACGCCATCCTCCGGCGCC
AGGAGGACTTCTACCCCTTCCTGAAGGACAACCGCGAGAAGATCGAGAAGATCCTGACCTTCCGGATCCC
GTACTACGTCGGCCCCCTGGCCCGCGGCAACTCCCGGTTCGCGTGGATGACCCGGAAGTCGGAGGAAACC
ATCACCCCGTGGAACTTCGAGGAGGTCGTGGACAAGGGCGCCTCCGCGCAGTCGTTCATCGAGCGCATGA
CCAACTTCGACAAGAACCTCCCGAACGAGAAGGTCCTGCCCAAGCACAGCCTGCTCTACGAGTACTTCAC
CGTGTACAACGAGCTGACCAAGGTCAAGTACGTGACCGAGGGCATGCGGAAGCCGGCCTTCCTGTCCGGC
GAGCAGAAGAAGGCGATCGTCGACCTGCTCTTCAAGACCAACCGCAAGGTCACCGTGAAGCAGCTGAAGG
AGGACTACTTCAAGAAGATCGAGTGCTTCGACTCCGTCGAGATCTCGGGCGTGGAGGACCGCTTCAACGC
CTCCCTGGGCACCTACCACGACCTGCTCAAGATCATCAAGGACAAGGACTTCCTCGACAACGAGGAGAAC
GAGGACATCCTGGAGGACATCGTCCTCACCCTGACCCTCTTCGAGGACCGCGAGATGATCGAGGAGCGGC
TCAAGACCTACGCCCACCTGTTCGACGACAAGGTGATGAAGCAGCTGAAGCGGCGCCGGTACACCGGCTG
GGGCCGCCTCTCCCGGAAGCTGATCAACGGCATCCGGGACAAGCAGAGCGGCAAGACCATCCTGGACTTC
CTCAAGTCCGACGGCTTCGCCAACCGCAACTTCATGCAGCTCATCCACGACGACTCGCTGACCTTCAAGG
AGGACATCCAGAAGGCCCAGGTGTCCGGCCAGGGCGACAGCCTCCACGAGCACATCGCCAACCTGGCGGG
CTCCCCGGCGATCAAGAAGGGCATCCTCCAGACCGTCAAGGTCGTGGACGAGCTGGTCAAGGTGATGGGC
CGCCACAAGCCCGAGAACATCGTGATCGAGATGGCCCGGGAGAACCAGACCACCCAGAAGGGCCAGAAGA
ACTCCCGCGAGCGGATGAAGCGCATCGAGGAGGGCATCAAGGAGCTCGGCTCGCAGATCCTGAAGGAGCA
CCCGGTCGAGAACACCCAGCTCCAGAACGAGAAGCTGTACCTCTACTACCTGCAGAACGGCCGCGACATG
TACGTGGACCAGGAGCTCGACATCAACCGGCTGAGCGACTACGACGTCGACGCCATCGTGCCGCAGTCCT
TCCTGAAGGACGACTCGATCGACAACAAGGTCCTGACCCGCTCCGACAAGAACCGGGGCAAGTCCGACAA
CGTGCCCTCGGAGGAGGTCGTGAAGAAGATGAAGAACTACTGGCGCCAGCTGCTCAACGCCAAGCTCATC
ACCCAGCGCAAGTTCGACAACCTGACCAAGGCCGAGCGGGGCGGCCTGTCGGAGCTCGACAAGGCGGGCT
TCATCAAGCGCCAGCTCGTCGAAACCCGGCAGATCACCAAGCACGTGGCCCAGATCCTGGACAGCCGGAT
GAACACCAAGTACGACGAGAACGACAAGCTGATCCGCGAGGTCAAGGTGATCACCCTCAAGAGCAAGCTG
GTGTCCGACTTCCGCAAGGACTTCCAGTTCTACAAGGTCCGGGAGATCAACAACTACCACCACGCCCACG
ACGCGTACCTGAACGCCGTCGTGGGCACCGCGCTGATCAAGAAGTACCCGAAGCTGGAGTCCGAGTTCGT
CTACGGCGACTACAAGGTCTACGACGTGCGCAAGATGATCGCCAAGTCGGAGCAGGAGATCGGCAAGGCC
ACCGCGAAGTACTTCTTCTACAGCAACATCATGAACTTCTTCAAGACCGAGATCACCCTGGCCAACGGCG
AGATCCGCAAGCGGCCCCTGATCGAAACCAACGGCGAAACCGGCGAGATCGTCTGGGACAAGGGCCGCGA
CTTCGCCACCGTCCGGAAGGTGCTGTCCATGCCGCAGGTCAACATCGTCAAGAAAACCGAGGTGCAGACC
GGCGGCTTCAGCAAGGAGTCCATCCTCCCCAAGCGCAACTCGGACAAGCTGATCGCCCGGAAGAAGGACT
GGGACCCGAAGAAGTACGGCGGCTTCGACAGCCCCACCGTCGCCTACTCCGTGCTGGTCGTGGCGAAGGT
CGAGAAGGGCAAGAGCAAGAAGCTGAAGTCCGTGAAGGAGCTGCTCGGCATCACCATCATGGAGCGCTCC
TCGTTCGAGAAGAACCCGATCGACTTCCTGGAGGCCAAGGGCTACAAGGAGGTCAAGAAGGACCTCATCA
TCAAGCTGCCCAAGTACTCGCTGTTCGAGCTCGAGAACGGCCGCAAGCGGATGCTCGCCAGCGCGGGCGA
GCTGCAGAAGGGCAACGAGCTGGCCCTCCCGTCCAAGTACGTCAACTTCCTGTACCTCGCGTCCCACTAC
GAGAAGCTGAAGGGCTCGCCCGAGGACAACGAGCAGAAGCAGCTCTTCGTGGAGCAGCACAAGCACTACC
TGGACGAGATCATCGAGCAGATCTCGGAGTTCAGCAAGCGGGTCATCCTGGCCGACGCGAACCTCGACAA
GGTGCTGTCCGCCTACAACAAGCACCGCGACAAGCCGATCCGGGAGCAGGCGGAGAACATCATCCACCTG
TTCACCCTCACCAACCTGGGCGCCCCCGCCGCGTTCAAGTACTTCGACACCACCATCGACCGCAAGCGGT
ACACCAGCACCAAGGAGGTCCTCGACGCGACCCTGATCCACCAGTCCATCACCGGCCTGTACGAAACCCG
CATCGACCTCTCCCAGCTCGGCGGCGACTGAGAATTCAGATCTACGCGTTC
[179 nt withheld, positions 7332-7510]
GACAGCGTGCAGGACTGGGGGAGTTATGTTCACATTCGAACCGTCTCTGCTTTGACACGGACAAGCGCTA
TGGTGTAAAGTCGTGGCCAAAGTCTTCTCAGCCGCTACAGGGCGCGTCCCATTCGCCATTCAGGCTGCGC
AACTGTTGGGAAGGGCGATCGGTGCGGGCCTCTTCGCTATTACGCCAGCTGGCGAAAGGGGGATGTGCTG
CAAGGCGATTAAGTTGGGTAACGCCAGGGTTTTCCCAGTCACGACGTTGTAAAACGACGGCCAGTGAGCG
CGCGTAATACGACTCACTATAGGGCGAATTGGGTACCGGGCCCCCCCTCGAGGTCCTCCAGCTTTTGTTC
CCTTTAGTGAGGGTTAATTGCGCGCTTGGCGTAATCATGGTCATAGCTGTTTCCTGTGTGAAATTGTTAT
CCGCTCACAATTCCACACAACATACGAGCCGGAAGCATAAAGTGTAAAGCCTGGGGTGCCTAATGAGTGA
GCTAACTCACATTAATTGCGTTGCGCTCACTGCCCGCTTTCCACCGGTGAAGACATGTTTTAGAGCTAGA
AATAGCAAGTTAAAATAAGGCTAGTCCGTTATCAACTTGAAAAAGTGGCACCGAGTCGGTGCTTTTTACT
CCATCTGGATTTGTTCAGAACGCTCGGTTGCCGCCGGGCGTTTTTTATCTAGAGGCCAGGAACCGTAAAA
AGGCCGCGTTGCTGGCGTTTTTCCATAGGCTCCGCCCCCCTGACGAGCATCACAAAAATCGACGCTCAAG
TCAGAGGTGGCGAAACCCGACAGGACTATAAAGATACCAGGCGTTTCCCCCTGGAAGCTCCCTCGTGCGC
TCTCCTGTTCCGACCCTGCCGCTTACCGGATACCTGTCCGCCTTTCTCCCTTCGGGAAGCGTGGCGCTTT
CTCATAGCTCACGCTGTAGGTATCTCAGTTCGGTGTAGGTCGTTCGCTCCAAGCTGGGCTGTGTGCACGA
CCCCCCCGTTCAGCCCGACCGCTGCGCCTTATCCGGTAACTATCGTCTTGAGTCCAACCCGGTAAGACAC
GACTTATCGCCACTGGCAGCAGCCACTGGTAACAGGATTAGCAGAGCGAGGTATGTAGGCGGTGCTACAG
AGTTCTTGAAGTGGTGGCCTAACTACGGCTACACTAGAAGAACAGTATTTGGTATCTGCGCTCTGCTGAA
GCCAGTTACCTTCGGAAAAAGAGTTGGTAGCTCTTGATCCGGCAAACAAACCACCGCTGGTAGCGGTGGT
TTTTTTGTTTGCAAGCAGCAGATTACGCGCAGAAAAAAAGGATCTCAAGAAGATCCTTTGATCTTTTCTA
CGGGGTCTGACGCTCAGTGGAACGAAAACTCACGTTAAGGGATTTTGGTCATGAGATTATCAAAAAGGAT
CTTCACCTAGATCCTTTTGGTTCATGTGCAGCTCCATCAGCAAAAGGGGATGATAAGTTTATCACCACCG
ACTATTTGCAACAGTGCCGTTGATCGTGCTATGATCGACTGATGTCATCAGCGGTGGAGTGCAATGTCGT
GCAATACGAATGGCGAAAAGCCGAGCTCATCGGTCAGCTTCTCAACCTTGGGGTTACCCCCGGCGGTGTG
CTGCTGGTCCACAGCTCCTTCCGTAGCGTCCGGCCCCTCGAAGATGGGCCACTTGGACTGATCGAGGCCC
TGCGTGCTGCGCTGGGTCCGGGAGGGACGCTCGTCATGCCCTCGTGGTCAGGTCTGGACGACGAGCCGTT
CGATCCTGCCACGTCGCCCGTTACACCGGACCTTGGAGTTGTCTCTGACACATTCTGGCGCCTGCCAAAT
GTAAAGCGCAGCGCCCATCCATTTGCCTTTGCGGCAGCGGGGCCACAGGCAGAGCAGATCATCTCTGATC
CATTGCCCCTGCCACCTCACTCGCCTGCAAGCCCGGTCGCCCGTGTCCATGAACTCGATGGGCAGGTACT
TCTCCTCGGCGTGGGACACGATGCCAACACGACGCTGCATCTTGCCGAGTTGATGGCAAAGGTTCCCTAT
GGGGTGCCGAGACACTGCACCATTCTTCAGGATGGCAAGTTGGTACGCGTCGATTATCTCGAGAATGACC
ACTGCTGTGAGCGCTTTGCCTTGGCGGACAGGTGGCTCAAGGAGAAGAGCCTTCAGAAGGAAGGTCCAGT
CGGTCATGCCTTTGCTCGGTTGATCCGCTCCCGCGACATTGTGGCGACAGCCCTGGGTCAACTGGGCCGA
GATCCGTTGATCTTCCTGCATCCGCCAGAGGCGGGATGCGAAGAATGCGATGCCGCTCGCCAGTCGATTG
GCTGAGCTCATGAGCGGAGAACGAGATGACGTTGGAGGGGCAAGGTCGCGCTGATTGCTGGGGCAACACG
TGGAGCGGATCGGGGATTGTCTTTCTTCAGCTCGCTGATGATATGCTGACGCTCAATGCCGTTTGGCCTC
CGACTAACGAAAATCCCGCATTTGGACGGCTGATCCGATTGGCACGGCGGACGGCGAATGGCGGAGCAGA
CGCTCGTCCGGGGGCAATGAGATATGAAAAAGCCTGAACTCACCGCGACGTATCGATGTCGAGGTTCCTC
AGGGGAGCCACCCCAGAGAAGCCCTCGGAGCTGAGCGGAGCTATTTCCAAAGCCATGCCAGCTAGAGACA
GTGCACACCGCCAAGCATCTGCAAAACCCTCGCCTGGAGGGAAAGTGCAATGTACGTACGCTGGTTTCCC
TCCAGAAAGGGATTCTGCGGCTTCTCAACTTTGGAAGAAGAGGCGGAACGAACTGCTGTTTCAGCCTACT
CATGTGAGGAGGCTGGTCCTTTACCCTGATGCCCGAGGGCATCAGGGTAAAGGACCAGCCTCGCCAACTA
GGAGCGCTACCAAGGCGAACACAACCCAGGACTTGGTAGAACCCTTCGCCGGAGAAGTTCAGACTCATCG
GCATGAGCACCCCTCGCCGCGCACTCGGCACCGGTCCGTCGACCACCACCAGGACGTCGTTGTCGACGTC
GGCCCCGCGGCTCCTGCCCGCCGAACGCGTCGTCGTCGACGGCCTGGTGCTCATCGACGAGCACCCGGAG
CCAGGTGAAAAGCGCCGGCGGACGCTCGGACTGGGCGCGGGATTCCAGCAGTAACCCAGGTCCGCCGGCC
ACCTCACGGCAGGCAGACCC
